Addgene plasmid #63009: pBABEPuro-rnSOX9
Purpose: Expresses rat SOX9
Depositing lab: Michael Ruppert. Depositing organization: West Virginia University and School of Medicine. Publication: SOX9 inhibits beta-TrCP-mediated protein degradation to promote nuclear GLI1 expression and cancer stem cell properties. Deng W, Vanderbilt DB, Lin CC, Martin KH, Brundage KM, Ruppert JM. J Cell Sci. 2015 Jan 27. pii: jcs.162164. 10.1242/jcs.162164 PubMed 25632159.
Backbone
  Vector backbone: pBABE-puro
  Backbone size w/o insert (bp): 5169
  Vector type: Retroviral
  Selectable markers: Puromycin
Growth in bacteria
  Bacterial resistance: Ampicillin, 100 μg/mL
  Growth temperature: 37°C
  Growth strain: DH5alpha
  Copy number: High Copy
Gene/Insert
  Gene/Insert name: SOX9
  Species: R. norvegicus (rat)
  GenBank ID: KP732536
  Entrez Gene: Sox9 (a.k.a. SRY)
  Tag / fusion protein: HA (N terminal on insert)
  Cloning method: Restriction Enzyme; 5′ cloning site SnaB I (blunt) (unknown if destroyed); 3′ cloning site SnaB I (blunt) (unknown if destroyed)
  Sequencing primers: 5′ pBABE 5'; 3′ pBABE-3'
Terms and licenses: Academic/Nonprofit Terms; Industry Terms: Not Available to Industry
How to cite: pBABEPuro-rnSOX9 was a gift from Michael Ruppert (Addgene plasmid # 63009 ; http://n2t.net/addgene:63009 ; RRID:Addgene_63009)
