[The description below was written by a language model from this plasmid's Addgene catalogue record.]
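Description:
pBABEPuro-rnSOX9 is a retroviral expression vector built on the pBABE-puro backbone (about 5.2 kb without insert) and designed to deliver rat (Rattus norvegicus) SOX9 into mammalian cells. In bacteria it is maintained as a high-copy plasmid under ampicillin selection. No feature table accompanies the record, so individual elements are not itemised. The pBABE-puro family is generally a Moloney murine leukaemia virus-derived design in which long terminal repeats and a packaging signal flank the cargo, the 5′ LTR drives transcription of the inserted gene, and a separate internal promoter expresses the puromycin resistance gene. The record itself confirms only the backbone name, the retroviral vector type and puromycin as the selectable marker for transduced cells.

The payload is the rat Sox9 coding sequence, encoding an SRY-related HMG-box transcription factor, carrying an N-terminal HA epitope tag that allows the exogenous protein to be detected or immunoprecipitated with anti-HA antibodies and distinguished from endogenous SOX9. The insert was introduced by blunt-end cloning into the SnaBI site of the backbone, and the record notes it is unknown whether the sites were preserved. Its orientation and junctions can be checked with the standard pBABE 5′ and 3′ sequencing primers.

As with other vectors of this type, the plasmid would be introduced into a packaging cell line supplying the viral proteins in trans to produce replication-defective virus, which integrates into target cells to give stable, puromycin-selectable SOX9 expression. The associated publication concerns SOX9 inhibiting beta-TrCP-mediated protein degradation to promote nuclear GLI1 expression and cancer stem cell properties, which suggests use in enforced-expression studies of that pathway.
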