>Addgene plasmid #63009 | pBABEPuro-rnSOX9 | addgene partial sequence | sequence record 108158 | pBABE5 5'-CTTTATCCAGCCCTCAC-3'
TGGTGGTAGGGGTACCATGTACCCATACGATGTTCCGGATTACGCTATGAATCTCCTGGACCCCTTCATG
AAGATGACCGACGAGCAGGAGAAGGGCTTGTCTGGCGCCCCCAGCCCCACCATGTCGGAGGACTCGGCTG
GTTCGCCCTGCCCCTCGGGCTCAGGCTCCGACACGGAGAACACACGGCCCCAGGAGAACACGTTCCCCAA
GGGTGAGCCGGATCTGAAGAAGGAGAGCGAGGAAGATAAATTCCCAGTGTGCATCCGCGAGGCGGTCAGC
CAGGTGCTGAAGGGCTACGACTGGACCCTGGTGCCCATGCCGGTGCGCGTCAACGGCTCCAGCAAGAACA
AGCCACACGTCAAGCGGCCCATGAACGCCTTCATGGTGTGGGCGCAGGCTGCGCGCAGGAAGCTGGCAGA
CCAGTACCCGCATCTGCACAACGCGGAGCTCAGCAAGACTCTGGGCAAGCTCTGGAGACTGCTGAACGAG
AGCGAGAAGAGACCCTTCGTGGAGGAGGCGGAGCGGCTGCGCGTGCAGCACAAGAAAGACCACCCCGATT
ACAAGTACCAGCCCCGGCGGAGGAAGTCGGTGAAGAATGGGCAAGCAGAGGCCGAAGAGGCCACCGAACA
GACTCACATCTCTCCTAACGCCATCTTCAAGGCGCTGCAAGCGGACTCCCCGCACTCCTCCTCGGGCATG
AGTGAGGTGCACTCCCCGGGCGAGCACTCCGGGCAATCTCAGGGTCCACCGACCCCACCCACCACTCCCA
AAACAGACGTGCAAGCTGGGAAAGTTGATCTGAAACGAGAGGGGCGCCCTCTGGCAGAGGGTGGCAGACA
GCCCCCCATCGACTTCCGCGACGTGGACATCGGTGAGCTGAGCAGCGACGTCATCTCCAACATCGAGACC
TTCGACGTCAATGAGTTTGACCAATACTTGCCGCCCAACGGCCACCCA
