>Addgene plasmid #63009 | pBABEPuro-rnSOX9 | addgene partial sequence | sequence record 108159 | pBABE3 5'-ACCCTAACTGACACACATTCC-3'
GATTCCTACTCAGGGTCTGGTGAGCTGTGTGTAGACGGGTTGTTCCCAGTGCTGAGGGCTGTGGGTCTGC
GGGATGGAAGGGACCCCGGAGGTGTCAGCGATGGGGGTGTACATGGGGCGCTGCGCTGGGTTCATGTAGG
TGAAGGTGGAGTAGAGCCCCGAGCCCTGGCCGGCTGCGTGGCTGTAGTAGGAGCCGGAGTTCTGGTGGTC
GGTGTAGTCATACTGCGAGCGCGTGATGGTTGGGTAGGAGGGGTTGTAGTGCGGAAGGTTGAAGGGGCTG
TAGGAGATCTGTTGCGGGGAGTGCTGCTGCTGCTCGCTGTAGTGGCTCGGGCTCAGTTGCTCCGTCTTGA
TGTGCGTTCTCTGGGACTGGCCTGGCTCGCTGCTCAGCGTGGTGAGCGTGTGCGCCTGCTGCTGCTGGGG
TGCCTGCTGCGGCTGCGGGGGTGCTTGCTGCTGCGGAGGCGCCTGTGGGGCTTGCGGAGCCTGTGGGGGC
TGCTGTGGAGGAGGGGGCGGCGCCTGTTGCTTTGACATCCACACGTGGCCCGCGGTCGCTGGAGTGGGTG
CGGTGCTGCTGATGCCGTAGCTGCCAGTGTAGGAGACCTGGCCGTGGGTGGCCGGCACCCCTGGGTGGCC
GTTGGGCGGCAGGTATTGGTCAAACTCATTGACGTCGAAGGTCTCGATGTTGGAGATGACGTCGCTGCTC
AGCTCACCGATGTCCACGTCGCGGAAGTCGATGGGGGGCTGTCTGCCACCCTCTGCCAGAGGGCGCCCCT
CTCGTTTCAGATCAACTTTCCCAGCTTGCACGTCTGTTTTGGGAGTGGTGGGTGGGGTCGGTGGACCCTG
